>Addgene plasmid #106157 | pCfB6681 | addgene full sequence | sequence record 206132 | Addgene NGS Result
GAATGCGTGCGATTAACTTTTTTCGTGACTCTGTTCTCCACGGTCAGGTGTCGTATACGTAAGTACTGAT
ACTCGCTCGTACTGGTACTGTGCGGTACATACACAGTACGTTGGCACCAGTGACAATTGTGCTATCGATA
CTGTTATAAGCGGCTTCTATCCATGGTTTACTGAGGAGAAATGTTCTAGCAGTGACGTTACAAGTATCGT
CACTACATTATGTTGCCATGTTCGCACAATACAACATACAGACCCGTTTTCAATGCGACGTATACGTTCA
GGTACCTTCAGTGCATGTGTATGTACCACATTATACGAAACAGCTCGCACTATATACCATGCAACTTGTA
CAAGTATGGGCCACATTGTGACACCAATACAGAACGCACAAACGGTACACCGACGCAGGAAGTTTGGAAG
AGCGTTCATGCCGATTGTGTACTCACAGTACCAGTACAATACACCGGTACTTCTTCCCTGTATCGTACGA
ACTTGTACTCCTAGTCTAAATGACCTCAAACTCAAGACATCAAACACGTGCAACGCTTACGCAACTAACA
TGAATGAATACGATATACATCAAAGACTATGATACGCAGTATTGCACACTGTACGAGTAAGGGCACTAGC
CACTGCACTCAAGTGAAACCGTTGCCCGGGTACGAGTATGAGTATGTACAGTATGTTTAGTATTGTACTT
GGACAATGCTTGTATCGTACATTCTCAAGTGTCAAACATAAATATCCGTTGCTATATCCTCGCACCACCA
CGTAGCTCGCTATATCCCTGTGTTGAATCCATCCATCTTGGATTGCCAATTGTGCACACAGAACCGGGCA
CTCACTTCCCCATCCACACTTCAACGGAATGCGTGCGATCGCGTGCATTCCTTCTGTTCGGAATCAACCT
CAAGGTTAACGGCCACGATCCCCTCGTTGTTACTCTTGGTCAGCCCATTGTCGGTAACGCTGGCTTTGCT
AACTGGGTCGATAAACTCTTCTTTGGCCAGGAGAACCCCGATGTCTCCAAGGTGTCCAAAGACCGAAAGC
TCTACCGAATCACCCACCGAGGAGATATCGTCCCTCAAGTGCCCTTCTGGGACGGTTACCAGCACTGCTC
TGGTGAGGTCTTTATTGACTGGCCCCTGATCCACCCTCCTCTCTCCAACGTTGTCATGTGCCAGGGCCAG
AGCAATAAACAGTGCTCTGCCGGTAACACTCTGCTCCAGCAGGTCAATGTGATTGGAAACCATCTGCAGT
ACTTCGTCACCGAGGGTGTCTGTGGTATCTAAGCTATTTATCACTCTTTACAACTTCTACCTCAACTATC
TACTTTAATAAATGAATATCGTTTATTCTCTATGATTACTGTATATGCGTTCCTCTAAGACAAATCGAAA
CCAGCATGCGATCGAATGGCATACAAAAGTTTCTTCCGAAGTTGATCAATGTCCTGATAGTCAGGCAGCT
TGAGAAGATTGACACAGGTGGAGGCCGTAGGGAACCGATCAACCTGTCTACCAGCGTTACGAATGGCAAA
TGACGGGTTCAAAGCCTTGAATCCTTGCAATGGTGCCTTGGATACTGATGTCACAAACTTAAGAAGCAGC
CGCTTGTCCTCTTCCTCGAAACTCTCAAACACAGTCCAGAAGTCCTTTATAGTTTGATCTGTATCCAGAT
AGCCTCCGTAATTGGTGTGTGTCTTCAAATCCCAGACGTCCACATTGGCATGTCCTCCACTGATAAGCAT
TTGAAGTTCATCTGCGTTGAACATTGAGACCCACGAAGGGTCAATGAGCTGGTATAGACCGCCCAAGAAT
GCATCTGAGTGGCCTTCTGGCACAGAAATGACCACACATACCCAGTTAACTAAGCCATTTTCTTCATCAG
CGATGGAAATGCATTTAAAGATGGTTCTATTTCATACAACTACCCATTGACTAATGGTTATTCTTGTAAA
ATGATGGAGAACTTCTACTACAAGTACAAATACTACACGCGAAGTTCCCCAGATTGCACCGCCACAAACA
CCAATCGAAGGTTTCTCTCCATACATTTTTCCCATTTGGGACCTGTGCATAATTATAATTCATCACCATA
AAAATTTCCTGTTGCATAACAACCTGACTCCTGAAGTTTCGCGCATGTGTACATATTGCTCCATCTTCAA
GTACAGTACAGGCACAGTAAGGTGACACGTAGTAGAACAGTCAAACTAACACATCAGGCCCACCATCCAC
CTTACACGTACGGTACTTGTAGAAAAGCGCTTCGTTCAATTCAGGTTTTAGGCATTTCCTTCAATCGCGT
GCATTCGCGGCCGCATTTAAATCCCCACTTCAGAAGTTCCTATACTTTCTAGAGAATAGGAACTTCACTA
TAGAGTCGAATAAGGGCGACACCCCATAATTAGCCCGGGCGAAAGGCCCAGTCTTTCGACTGAGCCTTTC
GTTTTATTTGATGCCTGGCAGTTCCCTACTCTCGCATGGGGAGTCCCCACACTACCATCGGCGCTACGGC
GTTTCACTTCTGAGTTCGGCATGGGGTCAGGTGGGACCACCGCGCTACTGCCGCCAGGCAAACAAGGGGT
GTTATGAGCCATATTCAGGTATAAATGGGCTCGCGATAATGTTCAGAATTGGTTAATTGGTTGTAACACT
GACCCCTATTTGTTTATTTTTCTAAATACATTCAAATATGTATCCGCTCATGAGACAATAACCCTGATAA
ATGCTTCAATAATATTGAAAAAGGAAGAATATGAGTATTCAACATTTCCGTGTCGCCCTTATTCCCTTTT
TTGCGGCATTTTGCCTTCCTGTTTTTGCTCACCCAGAAACGCTGGTGAAAGTAAAAGATGCTGAAGATCA
GTTGGGTGCACGAGTGGGTTACATCGAACTGGATCTCAACAGCGGTAAGATCCTTGAGAGTTTTCGCCCC
GAAGAACGTTTTCCAATGATGAGCACTTTTAAAGTTCTGCTATGTGGCGCGGTATTATCCCGTATTGACG
CCGGGCAAGAGCAACTCGGTCGCCGCATACACTATTCTCAGAATGACTTGGTTGAGTACTCACCAGTCAC
AGAAAAGCATCTTACGGATGGCATGACAGTAAGAGAATTATGCAGTGCTGCCATAACCATGAGTGATAAC
ACTGCGGCCAACTTACTTCTGACAACGATCGGAGGACCGAAGGAGCTAACCGCTTTTTTGCACAACATGG
GGGATCATGTAACTCGCCTTGATCGTTGGGAACCGGAGCTGAATGAAGCCATACCAAACGACGAGCGTGA
CACCACGATGCCTGTAGCGATGGCAACAACGTTGCGCAAACTATTAACTGGCGAACTACTTACTCTAGCT
TCCCGGCAACAATTAATAGACTGGATGGAGGCGGATAAAGTTGCAGGACCACTTCTGCGCTCGGCCCTTC
CGGCTGGCTGGTTTATTGCTGATAAATCCGGAGCCGGTGAGCGTGGTTCTCGCGGTATCATCGCAGCGCT
GGGGCCAGATGGTAAGCCCTCCCGTATCGTAGTTATCTACACGACGGGGAGTCAGGCAACTATGGATGAA
CGAAATAGACAGATCGCTGAGATAGGTGCCTCACTGATTAAGCATTGGTAAGCAGAGCATTACGCTGACT
TGACGGGACGGCGCAAGCTCATGACCAAAATCCCTTAACGTGAGTTACGCGCGCGTCGTTCCACTGAGCG
TCAGACCCCGTAGAAAAGATCAAAGGATCTTCTTGAGATCCTTTTTTTCTGCGCGTAATCTGCTGCTTGC
AAACAAAAAAACCACCGCTACCAGCGGTGGTTTGTTTGCCGGATCAAGAGCTACCAACTCTTTTTCCGAA
GGTAACTGGCTTCAGCAGAGCGCAGATACCAAATACTGTTCTTCTAGTGTAGCCGTAGTTAGCCCACCAC
TTCAAGAACTCTGTAGCACCGCCTACATACCTCGCTCTGCTAATCCTGTTACCAGTGGCTGCTGCCAGTG
GCGATAAGTCGTGTCTTACCGGGTTGGACTCAAGACGATAGTTACCGGATAAGGCGCAGCGGTCGGGCTG
AACGGGGGGTTCGTGCACACAGCCCAGCTTGGAGCGAACGACCTACACCGAACTGAGATACCTACAGCGT
GAGCTATGAGAAAGCGCCACGCTTCCCGAAGGGAGAAAGGCGGACAGGTATCCGGTAAGCGGCAGGGTCG
GAACAGGAGAGCGCACGAGGGAGCTTCCAGGGGGAAACGCCTGGTATCTTTATAGTCCTGTCGGGTTTCG
CCACCTCTGACTTGAGCGTCGATTTTTGTGATGCTCGTCAGGGGGGCGGAGCCTATGGAAAAACGCCAGC
AACGCGGCCTTTTTACGGTTCCTGGCCTTTTGCTGGCCTTTTGCTCACATGTTCTTTCCTGCGTTATCCC
CTGATTCTGTGGATAACCGTATTACCGCCTTTGAGTGAGCTGATACCGCTCGCCGCAGCCGAACGACCGA
GCGCAGCGAGTCAGTGAGCGAGGAAGCGGAAGGCGAGAGTAGGGAACTGCCAGGCATCAAACTAAGCAGA
AGGCCCCTGACGGATGGCCTTTTTGCGTTTCTACAAACTCTTTCTGTGTTGTAAAACGACGGCCAGTCTT
AAGCTCGGGCCCCCTGGGCGGTTCTGATAACGAGTAATCGTTAATCCGCAAATAACGTAAAAACCCGCTT
CGGCGGGTTTTTTTATGGGGGGAGTTTAGGGAAAGAGCATTTGTCAGAATATTTAAGGGCGCCTGTCACT
TTGCTTGATATATGAGAATTATTTAACCTTATAAATGAGAAAAAAGCAACGCACTTTAAATAAGATACGT
TGCTTTTTCGATTGATGAACACCTATAATTAAACTATTCATCTATTATTTATGATTTTTTGTATATACAA
TATTTCTAGTTTGTTAAAGAGAATTAAGAAAATAAATCTCGAAAATAATAAAGGGAAAATCAGTTTTTGA
TATCAAAATTATACATGTCAACGATAATACAAAATATAATACAAACTATAAGATGTTATCAGTATTTATT
ATGCATTTAGAATAAATTTTGTGTCGCCCTTATTCGACTCACTATAGAAGTTCCTATTCTCTAGAAAGTA
TAGGAACTTCACTTCATTTTATTTAAATTTGCGGCCGC
Features (pLannotate 1.2.2; 11 found; start..end, strand, type, name):
   1388..1822    -  CDS            HUL5 (fragment): HUL5_YEAST - Experimental evidence at protein level: Swiss-Prot protein existence level 1. Probable E3 ubiquitin-protein ligase which accepts ubiquitin from an E2 ubiquitin-conjugating enzyme in the form of a thioester and then directly transfers the ubiquitin to targeted substrates. Non essential. From Saccharomyces cerevisiae (strain ATCC 204508 / S288c) (Baker's yeast).
   2343..2376    -  protein_bind   FRT (minimal): supports FLP-mediated excision but not integration (Turan and Bode, 2011) FLP recombinase from the Saccharomyces cerevisiae 2μ plasmid
   2420..2460    -  terminator     rrnB T1 terminator (fragment): transcription terminator T1 from the E. coli rrnB gene
   2462..2577    -  ncRNA          5S rRNA: Accession: RF00001 - 5S ribosomal RNA
   2608..2632    +  CDS            KanR (fragment): aminoglycoside phosphotransferase; aph(3')-Ia; confers resistance to kanamycin
   2662..2758    +  promoter       AmpR promoter (fragment): bla
   2761..3621    +  CDS            AmpR: β-lactamase; bla; confers resistance to ampicillin, carbenicillin, and related antibiotics
   3743..4331    +  rep_origin     ori: high-copy-number ColE1/pMB1/pBR322/pUC origin of replication
   4556..4573    +  terminator     rrnB T2 terminator (fragment): transcription terminator T2 from the E. coli rrnB gene
   4598..4617    -  CDS            lacZα (fragment): LacZα fragment of β-galactosidase; lacZ fragment
   5087..5120    +  protein_bind   FRT (minimal): supports FLP-mediated excision but not integration (Turan and Bode, 2011) FLP recombinase from the Saccharomyces cerevisiae 2μ plasmid
