[The description below was written by a language model from this plasmid's Addgene catalogue record and pLannotate feature annotations shown in this document.]
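Description:
pCfB6681 is an empty integrative backbone from the EasyCloneYALI toolbox, a CRISPR/Cas9-based system for engineering the oleaginous yeast Yarrowia lipolytica. It is designed for marker-free insertion of expression cassettes at the chromosomal site IntE_3. The user clones genes and promoters into a USER cloning site, and the resulting construct serves as a repair template that is integrated by homologous recombination when the target locus is cut by Cas9. The record says it is to be used together with the companion plasmid pCfB6637, which presumably supplies the guide RNA function for this locus, although its exact role is not given. Because selection relies on the CRISPR-induced break rather than on a co-integrated marker, the plasmid carries no yeast selection marker and no insert. The parental backbone is listed as unknown.

The feature table for the 5,148 nt sequence mainly annotates the bacterial maintenance module: a complete β-lactamase gene with its promoter for ampicillin selection, and a high-copy ColE1/pUC-type origin for propagation in E. coli. This region is bracketed by short fragments of rrnB T1 and T2 terminators, a 5S rRNA element, and small KanR and lacZα remnants that look like cloning leftovers rather than functional parts. Two minimal FRT sites are also detected on either side of the bacterial segment; the record does not explain their purpose. The IntE_3 homology arms, USER cassette and any yeast terminators are not annotated by name. The partial match to S. cerevisiae HUL5 probably reflects similarity of a Yarrowia genomic flank rather than a deliberate payload.
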