Addgene plasmid #106157: pCfB6681
Purpose: (Empty Backbone) EasyCloneYALI system-based yeast integrative vector for markerfree integration via CRISPR/Cas9 to be used in combination with pCfB6637, integration into Yarrowia lipolytica chromosomal location IntE_3, USER site for cloning, amp resistance
Depositing lab: Irina Borodina. Depositing organization: Danmarks Tekniske Universitet. Publication: EasyCloneYALI: CRISPR/Cas9-Based Synthetic Toolbox for Engineering of the Yeast Yarrowia lipolytica. Holkenbrink C, Dam MI, Kildegaard KR, Beder J, Dahlin J, Domenech Belda D, Borodina I. Biotechnol J. 2018 Jan 29. doi: 10.1002/biot.201700543. PubMed 29377615.
Backbone
  Vector backbone: Unknown
  Vector type: Yeast Expression
Growth in bacteria
  Bacterial resistance: Ampicillin, 100 μg/mL
  Growth temperature: 37°C
  Growth strain: DH5alpha
  Copy number: High Copy
Gene/Insert
  Gene/Insert name: None
Terms and licenses: Academic/Nonprofit Terms; Industry Terms: Not Available to Industry
How to cite: pCfB6681 was a gift from Irina Borodina (Addgene plasmid # 106157 ; http://n2t.net/addgene:106157 ; RRID:Addgene_106157)
